LOCUS       Exported 5506 bp ds-DNA circular SYN 18-SEP-2017
DEFINITION  synthetic circular DNA
ACCESSION   .
VERSION     .
KEYWORDS    syn-cytoplasmic iATPSnFR
SOURCE      synthetic DNA construct
  ORGANISM  synthetic DNA construct
REFERENCE   1 (bases 1 to 5506)
  AUTHORS   .
  TITLE     Direct Submission
  JOURNAL   Exported Friday, Sep 22, 2017 from SnapGene Viewer 3.1.4
            http://www.snapgene.com
FEATURES             Location/Qualifiers
     source          1..5506
                     /organism="synthetic DNA construct"
                     /mol_type="other DNA"
     promoter        266..713
                     /note="hSyn promoter"
                     /note="human synapsin I promoter; confers neuron-specific
                     expression (Kugler et al., 2003)"
     CDS             741..1061
                     /codon_start=1
                     /note="PS3 1-106"
                     /translation="MKTIHVSVVTPDGPVYEDDVEMVSVKAKSGELGILPGHIPLKAPL
                     EISAARLKKGGKTQYIAVSGGNLEVRPDKVTIYAQAAERAEDIDVLRAKAAKERAERRL
                     QSQ"
     CDS             1068..1796
                     /codon_start=1
                     /note="cpSFGFP"
                     /translation="SHNVYITADKQKNGIKANFKIRHNVEDGSMQLADHYQQNTPIGDG
                     PVLLPDNHYLSTQSVLSKDPNEKRDHMVLLEFVTAAGITLGMDELYKGGTGGSMSKGEE
                     LFTGVVPILVELDGDVNGHKFSVRGEGEGDATNGKLTLKFICTTGKLPVPWPTLVTTLT
                     YGVQCFSRYPDHMKQHDFFKSAMPEGYVQERTISFKDDGTYKTRAEVKFEGDTLVNRIE
                     LKGIDFKEDGNILGHKLEYNF"
     misc_feature    1806..1876
                     /note="PS3 epsilon 111-133"
     misc_feature    1893..2481
                     /note="WPRE"
                     /note="woodchuck hepatitis virus posttranscriptional
                     regulatory element"
     CDS             complement(2364..2375)
                     /codon_start=1
                     /product="Factor Xa recognition and cleavage site"
                     /note="Factor Xa site"
                     /translation="IEGR"
     primer_bind     complement(2484..2500)
                     /note="KS primer"
                     /note="common sequencing primer, one of multiple similar
                     variants"
     polyA_signal    2530..2651
                     /note="SV40 poly(A) signal"
                     /note="SV40 polyadenylation signal"
     primer_bind     complement(2961..2977)
                     /note="M13 fwd"
                     /note="common sequencing primer, one of multiple similar
                     variants"
     rep_origin      3119..3574
                     /direction=RIGHT
                     /note="f1 ori"
                     /note="f1 bacteriophage origin of replication; arrow
                     indicates direction of (+) strand synthesis"
     promoter        3600..3704
                     /gene="bla"
                     /note="AmpR promoter"
     CDS             3705..4565
                     /codon_start=1
                     /gene="bla"
                     /product="beta-lactamase"
                     /note="AmpR"
                     /note="confers resistance to ampicillin, carbenicillin, and
                     related antibiotics"
                     /translation="MSIQHFRVALIPFFAAFCLPVFAHPETLVKVKDAEDQLGARVGYI
                     ELDLNSGKILESFRPEERFPMMSTFKVLLCGAVLSRIDAGQEQLGRRIHYSQNDLVEYS
                     PVTEKHLTDGMTVRELCSAAITMSDNTAANLLLTTIGGPKELTAFLHNMGDHVTRLDRW
                     EPELNEAIPNDERDTTMPVAMATTLRKLLTGELLTLASRQQLIDWMEADKVAGPLLRSA
                     LPAGWFIADKSGAGERGSRGIIAALGPDGKPSRIVVIYTTGSQATMDERNRQIAEIGAS
                     LIKHW"
     rep_origin      4736..5324
                     /direction=RIGHT
                     /note="ori"
                     /note="high-copy-number ColE1/pMB1/pBR322/pUC origin of
                     replication"
ORIGIN
        1 gcgcccaata cgcaaaccgc ctctccccgc gcgttggccg attcattaat gcagctgcgc
       61 gctcgctcgc tcactgaggc cgcccgggca aagcccgggc gtcgggcgac ctttggtcgc
      121 ccggcctcag tgagcgagcg agcgcgcaga gagggagtgg ccaactccat cactaggggt
      181 tccttgtagt taatgattaa cccgccatgc tacttatcta cgtagccatg ctctaggaag
      241 atctctgcag agggccctgc gtatgagtgc aagtgggttt taggaccagg atgaggcggg
      301 gtgggggtgc ctacctgacg accgaccccg acccactgga caagcaccca acccccattc
      361 cccaaattgc gcatccccta tcagagaggg ggaggggaaa caggatgcgg cgaggcgcgt
      421 gcgcactgcc agcttcagca ccgcggacag tgccttcgcc cccgcctggc ggcgcgcgcc
      481 accgccgcct cagcactgaa ggcgcgctga cgtcactcgc cggtcccccg caaactcccc
      541 ttcccggcca ccttggtcgc gtccgcgccg ccgccggccc agccggaccg caccacgcga
      601 ggcgcgagat aggggggcac gggcgcgacc atctgcgctg cggcgccggc gactcagcgc
      661 tgcctcagtc tgcggtgggc agcggaggag tcgtgtcgtg cctgagagcg cagtcgaatt
      721 caagctgcta gcaaggatcc atgaagacta ttcacgtgag tgtcgtaact cccgacgggc
      781 ctgtatatga ggatgacgtt gaaatggtga gcgtcaaagc aaaaagtggc gagctcggta
      841 ttctcccagg ccacattccc ttgaaagctc ccctagagat cagtgccgca cgcctgaaga
      901 aagggggcaa aacacagtat atcgctgtgt caggcggcaa cctcgaagtg cggcctgaca
      961 aggtgaccat ctatgcccag gcagccgaga gggctgagga tatcgatgtc ctgcgcgcca
     1021 aggccgccaa ggagagagcc gagcgccgac tccaatcaca ggtcctgagc cacaacgtct
     1081 atatcaccgc cgacaagcag aagaacggca tcaaggcgaa cttcaagatc cgccacaacg
     1141 tggaggacgg cagcatgcag ctcgccgacc actaccagca gaacaccccc atcggcgacg
     1201 gccccgtgct gctgcccgac aaccactacc tgagcaccca gtccgtgctg agcaaagacc
     1261 ctaacgagaa gcgcgatcac atggtcctgc tggagttcgt gaccgccgcc gggatcactc
     1321 tcggcatgga cgagctgtac aagggcggta ccggagggag catgagcaag ggcgaggagc
     1381 tgttcaccgg ggtggtgccc atcctggtcg agctggacgg cgacgtaaac ggccacaagt
     1441 tcagcgtgcg cggcgagggc gagggcgatg ccaccaacgg caagctgacc ctgaagttca
     1501 tctgcaccac cggcaagctg cccgtgccct ggcccaccct cgtgaccacc ctgacctacg
     1561 gcgtgcagtg cttcagccgc taccccgacc acatgaagca gcacgacttc ttcaagtccg
     1621 ccatgcccga aggctacgtc caggagcgca ccatcagctt caaggacgac ggcacctaca
     1681 agacccgcgc cgaggtgaag ttcgagggcg acaccctggt gaaccgcatc gagctgaagg
     1741 gcatcgactt caaggaggac ggcaacatcc tggggcacaa gctggagtac aactttgggt
     1801 tgcacgacat cgattttaag cgcgccgagc tcgcccttaa gcgcgcaatg aataggctct
     1861 cagttgccga aatgaagtag aagcttatcg ataatcaacc tctggattac aaaatttgtg
     1921 aaagattgac tggtattctt aactatgttg ctccttttac gctatgtgga tacgctgctt
     1981 taatgccttt gtatcatgct attgcttccc gtatggcttt cattttctcc tccttgtata
     2041 aatcctggtt gctgtctctt tatgaggagt tgtggcccgt tgtcaggcaa cgtggcgtgg
     2101 tgtgcactgt gtttgctgac gcaaccccca ctggttgggg cattgccacc acctgtcagc
     2161 tcctttccgg gactttcgct ttccccctcc ctattgccac ggcggaactc atcgccgcct
     2221 gccttgcccg ctgctggaca ggggctcggc tgttgggcac tgacaattcc gtggtgttgt
     2281 cggggaaatc atcgtccttt ccttggctgc tcgcctgtgt tgccacctgg attctgcgcg
     2341 ggacgtcctt ctgctacgtc ccttcggccc tcaatccagc ggaccttcct tcccgcggcc
     2401 tgctgccggc tctgcggcct cttccgcgtc ttcgccttcg ccctcagacg agtcggatct
     2461 ccctttgggc cgcctccccg catcgatacc gtcgacctcg acccgggcgg ccgcttcgag
     2521 cagacatgat aagatacatt gatgagtttg gacaaaccac aactagaatg cagtgaaaaa
     2581 aatgctttat ttgtgaaatt tgtgatgcta ttgctttatt tgtaaccatt ataagctgca
     2641 ataaacaagt taacaacaac aattgcattc attttatgtt tcaggttcag ggggagatgt
     2701 gggaggtttt ttaaagcaag taaaacctct acaaatgtgg taaaatcgat aaggatcttc
     2761 ctagagcatg gctacgtaga taagtagcat ggcgggttaa tcattaacta caaggaaccc
     2821 ctagtgatgg agttggccac tccctctctg cgcgctcgct cgctcactga ggccgggcga
     2881 ccaaaggtcg cccgacgccc gggctttgcc cgggcggcct cagtgagcga gcgagcgcgc
     2941 agccttaatt aacctaattc actggccgtc gttttacaac gtcgtgactg ggaaaaccct
     3001 ggcgttaccc aacttaatcg ccttgcagca catccccctt tcgccagctg gcgtaatagc
     3061 gaagaggccc gcaccgatcg cccttcccaa cagttgcgca gcctgaatgg cgaatgggnn
     3121 nnnnnnnnnn nnnnnnnnnn nnnnnnnnnn nnnnnnnnnn nnnnnnnnnn nnnnnnnnnn
     3181 nnnnnnnnnn nnnnnnnnnn nnnnnnnnnn nnnnnnnnnn nnnnnnnnnn nnnnnnnnnn
     3241 nncnnnnnnn nnnnnnnnnn nnnnnnnnnn nnnnnnnnnn nnnnnnnnnn nnnnnnnnnn
     3301 nnnnnnnnnn nnnnnnnnnn nnnnnnnnnn nnnnannnnn nnnnnnnnnn nnnnnnnnnn
     3361 nnnnnnnnnn nnnnnnnnnn nnnncctttg acgttggagt ccacgttctt taatagtgga
     3421 ctcttgttcc aaactggaac aacactcaac cctatctcgg tctattcttt tgatttataa
     3481 gggattttgc cgatttcggc ctattggtta aaaaatgagc tgatttaaca aaaatttaac
     3541 gcgaatttta acaaaatatt aacgcttaca atttaggtgg cacttttcgg ggaaatgtgc
     3601 gcggaacccc tatttgttta tttttctaaa tacattcaaa tatgtatccg ctcatgagac
     3661 aataaccctg ataaatgctt caataatatt gaaaaaggaa gagtatgagt attcaacatt
     3721 tccgtgtcgc ccttattccc ttttttgcgg cattttgcct tcctgttttt gctcacccag
     3781 aaacgctggt gaaagtaaaa gatgctgaag atcagttggg tgcacgagtg ggttacatcg
     3841 aactggatct caacagcggt aagatccttg agagttttcg ccccgaagaa cgttttccaa
     3901 tgatgagcac ttttaaagtt ctgctatgtg gcgcggtatt atcccgtatt gacgccgggc
     3961 aagagcaact cggtcgccgc atacactatt ctcagaatga cttggttgag tactcaccag
     4021 tcacagaaaa gcatcttacg gatggcatga cagtaagaga attatgcagt gctgccataa
     4081 ccatgagtga taacactgcg gccaacttac ttctgacaac gatcggagga ccgaaggagc
     4141 taaccgcttt tttgcacaac atgggggatc atgtaactcg ccttgatcgt tgggaaccgg
     4201 agctgaatga agccatacca aacgacgagc gtgacaccac gatgcctgta gcaatggcaa
     4261 caacgttgcg caaactatta actggcgaac tacttactct agcttcccgg caacaattaa
     4321 tagactggat ggaggcggat aaagttgcag gaccacttct gcgctcggcc cttccggctg
     4381 gctggtttat tgctgataaa tctggagccg gtgagcgtgg gtctcgcggt atcattgcag
     4441 cactggggcc agatggtaag ccctcccgta tcgtagttat ctacacgacg gggagtcagg
     4501 caactatgga tgaacgaaat agacagatcg ctgagatagg tgcctcactg attaagcatt
     4561 ggtaactgtc agaccaagtt tactcatata tactttagat tgatttaaaa cttcattttt
     4621 aatttaaaag gatctaggtg aagatccttt ttgataatct catgaccaaa atcccttaac
     4681 gtgagttttc gttccactga gcgtcagacc ccgtagaaaa gatcaaagga tcttcttgag
     4741 atcctttttt tctgcgcgta atctgctgct tgcaaacaaa aaaaccaccg ctaccagcgg
     4801 tggtttgttt gccggatcaa gagctaccaa ctctttttcc gaaggtaact ggcttcagca
     4861 gagcgcagat accaaatact gttcttctag tgtagccgta gttaggccac cacttcaaga
     4921 actctgtagc accgcctaca tacctcgctc tgctaatcct gttaccagtg gctgctgcca
     4981 gtggcgataa gtcgtgtctt accgggttgg actcaagacg atagttaccg gataaggcgc
     5041 agcggtcggg ctgaacgggg ggttcgtgca cacagcccag cttggagcga acgacctaca
     5101 ccgaactgag atacctacag cgtgagctat gagaaagcgc cacgcttccc gaagggagaa
     5161 aggcggacag gtatccggta agcggcaggg tcggaacagg agagcgcacg agggagcttc
     5221 cagggggaaa cgcctggtat ctttatagtc ctgtcgggtt tcgccacctc tgacttgagc
     5281 gtcgattttt gtgatgctcg tcaggggggc ggagcctatg gaaaaacgcc agcaacgcgg
     5341 cctttttacg gttcctggcc ttttgctggc cttttgctca catgttcttt cctgcgttat
     5401 cccctgattc tgtggataac cgtattaccg cctttgagtg agctgatacc gctcgccgca
     5461 gccgaacgac cgagcgcagc gagtcagtga gcgaggaagc ggaaga
//
