>Addgene plasmid #102556 | Synapsin-cyto-iATPSnFR1.0 | addgene full sequence | sequence record 196795 | Addgene NGS Result
AGTGCAAGTGGGTTTTAGGACCAGGATGAGGCGGGGTGGGGGTGCCTACCTGACGACCGACCCCGACCCA
CTGGACAAGCACCCAACCCCCATTCCCCAAATTGCGCATCCCCTATCAGAGAGGGGGAGGGGAAACAGGA
TGCGGCGAGGCGCGTGCGCACTGCCAGCTTCAGCACCGCGGACAGTGCCTTCGCCCCCGCCTGGCGGCGC
GCGCCACCGCCGCCTCAGCACTGAAGGCGCGCTGACGTCACTCGCCGGTCCCCCGCAAACTCCCCTTCCC
GGCCACCTTGGTCGCGTCCGCGCCGCCGCCGGCCCAGCCGGACCGCACCACGCGAGGCGCGAGATAGGGG
GGCACGGGCGCGACCATCTGCGCTGCGGCGCCGGCGACTCAGCGCTGCCTCAGTCTGCGGTGGGCAGCGG
AGGAGTCGTGTCGTGCCTGAGAGCGCAGTCGAATTCAAGCTGCTAGCAAGGATCCATGAAGACTATTCAC
GTGAGTGTCGTAACTCCCGACGGGCCTGTATATGAGGATGACGTTGAAATGGTGAGCGTCAAAGCAAAAA
GTGGCGAGCTCGGTATTCTCCCAGGCCACATTCCCTTGAAAGCTCCCCTAGAGATCAGTGCCGCACGCCT
GAAGAAAGGGGGCAAAACACAGTATATCGCTGTGTCAGGCGGCAACCTCGAAGTGCGGCCTGACAAGGTG
ACCATCTATGCCCAGGCAGCCGAGAGGGCTGAGGATATCGATGTCCTGCGCGCCAAGGCCGCCAAGGAGA
GAGCCGAGCGCCGACTCCAATCACAGGTCCTGAGCCACAACGTCTATATCACCGCCGACAAGCAGAAGAA
CGGCATCAAGGCGAACTTCAAGATCCGCCACAACGTGGAGGACGGCAGCATGCAGCTCGCCGACCACTAC
CAGCAGAACACCCCCATCGGCGACGGCCCCGTGCTGCTGCCCGACAACCACTACCTGAGCACCCAGTCCG
TGCTGAGCAAAGACCCTAACGAGAAGCGCGATCACATGGTCCTGCTGGAGTTCGTGACCGCCGCCGGGAT
CACTCTCGGCATGGACGAGCTGTACAAGGGCGGTACCGGAGGGAGCATGAGCAAGGGCGAGGAGCTGTTC
ACCGGGGTGGTGCCCATCCTGGTCGAGCTGGACGGCGACGTAAACGGCCACAAGTTCAGCGTGCGCGGCG
AGGGCGAGGGCGATGCCACCAACGGCAAGCTGACCCTGAAGTTCATCTGCACCACCGGCAAGCTGCCCGT
GCCCTGGCCCACCCTCGTGACCACCCTGACCTACGGCGTGCAGTGCTTCAGCCGCTACCCCGACCACATG
AAGCAGCACGACTTCTTCAAGTCCGCCATGCCCGAAGGCTACGTCCAGGAGCGCACCATCAGCTTCAAGG
ACGACGGCACCTACAAGACCCGCGCCGAGGTGAAGTTCGAGGGCGACACCCTGGTGAACCGCATCGAGCT
GAAGGGCATCGACTTCAAGGAGGACGGCAACATCCTGGGGCACAAGCTGGAGTACAACTTTGGGTTGCAC
GACATCGATTTTAAGCGCGCCGAGCTCGCCCTTAAGCGCGCAATGAATAGGCTCTCAGTTGCCGAAATGA
AGTAGAAGCTTATCGATAATCAACCTCTGGATTACAAAATTTGTGAAAGATTGACTGGTATTCTTAACTA
TGTTGCTCCTTTTACGCTATGTGGATACGCTGCTTTAATGCCTTTGTATCATGCTATTGCTTCCCGTATG
GCTTTCATTTTCTCCTCCTTGTATAAATCCTGGTTGCTGTCTCTTTATGAGGAGTTGTGGCCCGTTGTCA
GGCAACGTGGCGTGGTGTGCACTGTGTTTGCTGACGCAACCCCCACTGGTTGGGGCATTGCCACCACCTG
TCAGCTCCTTTCCGGGACTTTCGCTTTCCCCCTCCCTATTGCCACGGCGGAACTCATCGCCGCCTGCCTT
GCCCGCTGCTGGACAGGGGCTCGGCTGTTGGGCACTGACAATTCCGTGGTGTTGTCGGGGAAATCATCGT
CCTTTCCTTGGCTGCTCGCCTGTGTTGCCACCTGGATTCTGCGCGGGACGTCCTTCTGCTACGTCCCTTC
GGCCCTCAATCCAGCGGACCTTCCTTCCCGCGGCCTGCTGCCGGCTCTGCGGCCTCTTCCGCGTCTTCGC
CTTCGCCCTCAGACGAGTCGGATCTCCCTTTGGGCCGCCTCCCCGCATCGATACCGTCGACCTCGACCCG
GGCGGCCGCTTCGAGCAGACATGATAAGATACATTGATGAGTTTGGACAAACCACAACTAGAATGCAGTG
AAAAAAATGCTTTATTTGTGAAATTTGTGATGCTATTGCTTTATTTGTAACCATTATAAGCTGCAATAAA
CAAGTTAACAACAACAATTGCATTCATTTTATGTTTCAGGTTCAGGGGGAGATGTGGGAGGTTTTTTAAA
GCAAGTAAAACCTCTACAAATGTGGTAAAATCGATAAGGATCTTCCTAGAGCATGGCTACGTAGATAAGT
AGCATGGCGGGTTAATCATTAACTACAAGGAACCCCTAGTGATGGAGTTGGCCACTCCCTCTCTGCGCGC
TCGCTCGCTCACTGAGGCCGGGCGACCAAAGGTCGCCCGACGCCCGGGCTTTGCCCGGGCGGCCTCAGTG
AGCGAGCGAGCGCGCAGCTGCATTAATGAATCGGCCAACGCGCGGGGAGAGGCGGTTTGCGTATTGGGCG
CTCTTCCGCTTCCTCGCTCACTGACTCGCTGCGCTCGGTCGTTCGGCTGCGGCGAGCGGTATCAGCTCAC
TCAAAGGCGGTAATACGGTTATCCACAGAATCAGGGGATAACGCAGGAAAGAACATGTGAGCAAAAGGCC
AGCAAAAGGCCAGGAACCGTAAAAAGGCCGCGTTGCTGGCGTTTTTCCATAGGCTCCGCCCCCCTGACGA
GCATCACAAAAATCGACGCTCAAGTCAGAGGTGGCGAAACCCGACAGGACTATAAAGATACCAGGCGTTT
CCCCCTGGAAGCTCCCTCGTGCGCTCTCCTGTTCCGACCCTGCCGCTTACCGGATACCTGTCCGCCTTTC
TCCCTTCGGGAAGCGTGGCGCTTTCTCATAGCTCACGCTGTAGGTATCTCAGTTCGGTGTAGGTCGTTCG
CTCCAAGCTGGGCTGTGTGCACGAACCCCCCGTTCAGCCCGACCGCTGCGCCTTATCCGGTAACTATCGT
CTTGAGTCCAACCCGGTAAGACACGACTTATCGCCACTGGCAGCAGCCACTGGTAACAGGATTAGCAGAG
CGAGGTATGTAGGCGGTGCTACAGAGTTCTTGAAGTGGTGGCCTAACTACGGCTACACTAGAAGAACAGT
ATTTGGTATCTGCGCTCTGCTGAAGCCAGTTACCTTCGGAAAAAGAGTTGGTAGCTCTTGATCCGGCAAA
CAAACCACCGCTGGTAGCGGTGGTTTTTTTGTTTGCAAGCAGCAGATTACGCGCAGAAAAAAAGGATCTC
AAGAAGATCCTTTGATCTTTTCTACGGGGTCTGACGCTCAGTGGAACGAAAACTCACGTTAAGGGATTTT
GGTCATGAGATTATCAAAAAGGATCTTCACCTAGATCCTTTTAAATTAAAAATGAAGTTTTAAATCAATC
TAAAGTATATATGAGTAAACTTGGTCTGACAGTTACCAATGCTTAATCAGTGAGGCACCTATCTCAGCGA
TCTGTCTATTTCGTTCATCCATAGTTGCCTGACTCCCCGTCGTGTAGATAACTACGATACGGGAGGGCTT
ACCATCTGGCCCCAGTGCTGCAATGATACCGCGAGACCCACGCTCACCGGCTCCAGATTTATCAGCAATA
AACCAGCCAGCCGGAAGGGCCGAGCGCAGAAGTGGTCCTGCAACTTTATCCGCCTCCATCCAGTCTATTA
ATTGTTGCCGGGAAGCTAGAGTAAGTAGTTCGCCAGTTAATAGTTTGCGCAACGTTGTTGCCATTGCTAC
AGGCATCGTGGTGTCACGCTCGTCGTTTGGTATGGCTTCATTCAGCTCCGGTTCCCAACGATCAAGGCGA
GTTACATGATCCCCCATGTTGTGCAAAAAAGCGGTTAGCTCCTTCGGTCCTCCGATCGTTGTCAGAAGTA
AGTTGGCCGCAGTGTTATCACTCATGGTTATGGCAGCACTGCATAATTCTCTTACTGTCATGCCATCCGT
AAGATGCTTTTCTGTGACTGGTGAGTACTCAACCAAGTCATTCTGAGAATAGTGTATGCGGCGACCGAGT
TGCTCTTGCCCGGCGTCAATACGGGATAATACCGCGCCACATAGCAGAACTTTAAAAGTGCTCATCATTG
GAAAACGTTCTTCGGGGCGAAAACTCTCAAGGATCTTACCGCTGTTGAGATCCAGTTCGATGTAACCCAC
TCGTGCACCCAACTGATCTTCAGCATCTTTTACTTTCACCAGCGTTTCTGGGTGAGCAAAAACAGGAAGG
CAAAATGCCGCAAAAAAGGGAATAAGGGCGACACGGAAATGTTGAATACTCATACTCTTCCTTTTTCAAT
ATTATTGAAGCATTTATCAGGGTTATTGTCTCATGAGCGGATACATATTTGAATGTATTTAGAAAAATAA
ACAAATAGGGGTTCCGCGCACATTTCCCCGAAAAGTGCCACCTAAATTGTAAGCGTTAATATTTTGTTAA
AATTCGCGTTAAATTTTTGTTAAATCAGCTCATTTTTTAACCAATAGGCCGAAATCGGCAAAATCCCTTA
TAAATCAAAAGAATAGACCGAGATAGGGTTGAGTGTTGTTCCAGTTTGGAACAAGAGTCCACTATTAAAG
AACGTGGACTCCAACGTCAAAGG
[49 nt withheld, positions 4854-4902]
T
[91 nt withheld, positions 4904-4994]
G
[124 nt withheld, positions 4996-5119]
CCCATTCGCCATTCAGGCTGCGCAACTGTTGGGAAGGGCGATCGGTGCGGGCCTCTTCGCTATTACGCCA
GCTGCGCGCTCGCTCGCTCACTGAGGCCGCCCGGGCAAAGCCCGGGCGTCGGGCGACCTTTGGTCGCCCG
GCCTCAGTGAGCGAGCGAGCGCGCAGAGAGGGAGTGGCCAACTCCATCACTAGGGGTTCCTTGTAGTTAA
TGATTAACCCGCCATGCTACTTATCTACGTAGCCATGCTCTAGGAAGATCTCTGCAGAGGGCCCTGCGTA
TG
Features (pLannotate 1.2.2; 16 found; start..end, strand, type, name):
      1..448     +  promoter       hSyn promoter: human synapsin I promoter; confers neuron-specific expression (Kügler et al., 2003)
    476..796     +  CDS            atpC (fragment): ATPE_GEOKA - Experimental evidence at protein level: Swiss-Prot protein existence level 1. Produces ATP from ADP in the presence of a proton gradient across the membrane. From Geobacillus kaustophilus (strain HTA426).
    809..1528    +  CDS            cEGFP: cEGFP is a basic (constitutively fluorescent) green fluorescent protein published in 2008, derived from Aequorea victoria.
   1541..1612    +  CDS            atpC (fragment): ATPE_BACP3 - Experimental evidence at protein level: Swiss-Prot protein existence level 1. Produces ATP from ADP in the presence of a proton gradient across the membrane. From Bacillus sp. (strain PS3).
   1628..2216    +  misc_feature   WPRE: woodchuck hepatitis virus posttranscriptional regulatory element
   2217..2236    +  misc_feature   MCS (fragment): pBluescript multiple cloning site
   2265..2386    -  polyA_signal   SV40 poly(A) signal: SV40 polyadenylation signal
   2409..2477    -  CDS            large T antigen (fragment): large T antigen from SV40 (simian virus 40)
   2548..2681    +  repeat_region  AAV2 ITR: inverted terminal repeat of adeno-associated virus serotype 2 inverted
   2675..2731    -  CDS            lacI (fragment): lac repressor; lacI; The lac repressor binds to the lac operator to inhibit transcription in E. coli. This inhibition can be relieved by adding lactose or isopropyl-β-D-thiogalactopyranoside (IPTG).
   2914..3502    -  rep_origin     ori: high-copy-number ColE1/pMB1/pBR322/pUC origin of replication
   3673..4533    -  CDS            AmpR: β-lactamase; bla; confers resistance to ampicillin, carbenicillin, and related antibiotics
   4534..4638    -  promoter       AmpR promoter: bla
   4691..5119    -  rep_origin     f1 ori (sequence partly withheld): f1 bacteriophage origin of replication; arrow indicates direction of (+) strand synthesis
   5124..5193    -  CDS            lacZα (fragment): LacZα fragment of β-galactosidase; lacZ fragment
   5188..5320    -  repeat_region  AAV2 ITR (fragment): inverted terminal repeat of adeno-associated virus serotype 2 inverted
