[The description below was written by a language model from this plasmid's Addgene catalogue record, the feature table of its GenBank file and pLannotate feature annotations shown in this document.]
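Description:
Synapsin-cyto-iATPSnFR1.0 is an AAV transfer plasmid built on a psynapsin backbone for expressing a cytoplasmic, genetically encoded ATP sensor in neurons. It is maintained in E. coli through a high-copy ColE1/pUC-type origin and selected with ampicillin via the bla (AmpR) gene and its promoter. An f1 bacteriophage origin is also present. The depositor's GenBank file (5,506 bp) does not annotate inverted terminal repeats. Automated annotation of the repository's sequencing result (5,401 nt) detects two AAV2 ITRs, one of them scored as a fragment, on either side of the expression cassette. This fits the AAV vector type, and the length difference between the two records may reflect the difficulty of sequencing ITR regions. The backbone orientation also differs between the two records, and the record offers no explanation for this.

The cassette is driven by the human synapsin I promoter, which confers neuron-specific expression. The iATPSnFR1.0 open reading frame is a single-wavelength sensor in which a circularly permuted superfolder GFP is inserted into the epsilon subunit of the F0F1 ATP synthase from Bacillus PS3. Residues 1–106 of epsilon precede the fluorescent protein and residues 111–133 follow it. Sensors of this design report ligand binding as a change in fluorescence from the permuted GFP. No membrane-targeting or secretion feature is annotated, consistent with the cytosolic designation. Downstream, a WPRE enhances transcript stability and expression, and an SV40 polyadenylation signal terminates the message. The short Factor Xa, large T antigen, lacI and lacZα annotations appear to be incidental or residual matches. The construct is intended for imaging cytosolic ATP in neurons, either by packaging into recombinant AAV or by direct transfection.
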