Addgene plasmid #102556: Synapsin-cyto-iATPSnFR1.0
Purpose: expresses cytoplasmic ATP sensor in neurons
Depositing lab: Baljit Khakh. Depositing organization: University of California, Los Angeles (UCLA). Publication: A genetically encoded single-wavelength sensor for imaging cytosolic and cell surface ATP. Lobas MA, Tao R, Nagai J, Kronschlager MT, Borden PM, Marvin JS, Looger LL, Khakh BS. Nat Commun. 2019 Feb 12;10(1):711. doi: 10.1038/s41467-019-08441-5. PubMed 30755613.
Backbone
  Vector backbone: psynapsin
  Vector type: AAV
Growth in bacteria
  Bacterial resistance: Ampicillin, 100 μg/mL
  Growth temperature: 37°C
  Growth strain: NEB Stable
  Copy number: Unknown
Gene/Insert
  Gene/Insert name: iATPSnFR1.0
Terms and licenses: Academic/Nonprofit Terms; Industry Terms: Not Available to Industry
How to cite: Synapsin-cyto-iATPSnFR1.0 was a gift from Baljit Khakh (Addgene plasmid # 102556 ; http://n2t.net/addgene:102556 ; RRID:Addgene_102556)
